Addgene plasmid #194539: pRSII42H-TDH3pr-mNeon
Purpose: High copy vector backbone with hygromycin B selectivity, encodes for TDH3(pr) driven expression of mNeon
Depositing lab: Patrick Gibney. Depositing organization: Cornell University. Publication: Auxotrophy-Independent Plasmid Shuttle Vectors for Applications in Diverse Yeasts. Smith JR, Sislak CD, Fernandez Mendoza P, Carmichael L, Lewis AG, Chen A, Jiang GZ, Gibney PA. Appl Microbiol. 2024; 4(1):453-469. doi: 10.3390/applmicrobiol4010031.
Backbone
  Vector backbone: pRSII42H-TDH3pr
  Vector type: Yeast Expression
  Selectable markers: Hygromycin B
Growth in bacteria
  Bacterial resistance: Ampicillin, 100 μg/mL
  Growth temperature: 37°C
  Growth strain: DH5alpha
  Copy number: High Copy
Gene/Insert
  Gene/Insert name: hphMX
  Species: S. cerevisiae (budding yeast)
  Promoter: TDH3
  Cloning method: Gibson Cloning
Terms and licenses: Academic/Nonprofit Terms; Industry Terms: Not Available to Industry
How to cite: pRSII42H-TDH3pr-mNeon was a gift from Patrick Gibney (Addgene plasmid # 194539 ; http://n2t.net/addgene:194539 ; RRID:Addgene_194539)
