[The description below was written by a language model from this plasmid's Addgene catalogue record and pLannotate feature annotations shown in this document.]
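Description:
pRSII42H-TDH3pr-mNeon is a 7.8 kb yeast expression shuttle vector built on the pRSII42H-TDH3pr backbone, a high-copy episomal plasmid designed to be selected with a drug rather than through an auxotrophic marker. In yeast it replicates from the 2μ origin and is selected with hygromycin B through an hphMX6 cassette, which spans the numbering origin of the sequence record and ends in the Ashbya gossypii TEF terminator. In E. coli it is maintained by a high-copy ColE1/pUC-type origin and selected with ampicillin via the β-lactamase gene under its own promoter. An f1 origin is also present. The remaining annotations are typical carry-over from the parental cloning vector: lacZα, lacI, rop and bom fragments, the lac promoter/operator and CAP site, and T7 and T3 promoters flanking the cloning region.

The payload is a compact reporter cassette on the minus strand. The S. cerevisiae TDH3 (glyceraldehyde-3-phosphate dehydrogenase, "GAP") promoter, a strong constitutive promoter, drives the coding sequence of mNeonGreen, a bright, fast-maturing monomeric green/yellow fluorescent protein. Transcription is terminated by the CYC1 terminator. No fusion tags are annotated on the reporter. The catalogue entry names hphMX as the insert, but the stated purpose and the feature table show that hphMX is the selection marker and mNeonGreen is the expressed gene. The insert was assembled by Gibson cloning.

Because selection does not depend on host auxotrophies, the plasmid suits prototrophic, wild or industrial strains and diverse yeasts. There it can serve as a constitutive fluorescent reporter for checking transformation, plasmid maintenance and TDH3-driven expression.
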