Features (pLannotate 1.2.2; 20 found; start..end, strand, type, name):
    883..1080    +  terminator     TEF terminator: Ashbya gossypii TEF terminator
   1116..1167    +  misc_feature   bom (fragment): basis of mobility region from pBR322
   1168..1623    -  rep_origin     f1 ori (sequence partly withheld): f1 bacteriophage origin of replication; arrow indicates direction of (+) strand synthesis
   1627..1782    -  CDS            lacZα (fragment): LacZα fragment of β-galactosidase; lacZ fragment
   1790..1808    +  promoter       T7 promoter: promoter for bacteriophage T7 RNA polymerase
   1827..2074    -  terminator     CYC1 terminator: S. cerevisiae CYC1; transcription terminator for CYC1
   2084..2791    -  CDS            mNeonGreen: mNeonGreen is a basic (constitutively fluorescent) green/yellow fluorescent protein published in 2013, derived from Branchiostoma lanceolatum. It is reported to be a very rapidly-maturing monomer with moderate acid sensitivity.
   2808..3452    -  promoter       GAP promoter: S. cerevisiae TDH3; promoter for glyceraldehyde-3-phosphate dehydrogenase
   3477..3495    -  promoter       T3 promoter: promoter for bacteriophage T3 RNA polymerase
   3540..3556    -  protein_bind   lac operator: The lac repressor binds to the lac operator to inhibit transcription in E. coli. This inhibition can be relieved by adding lactose or isopropyl-β-D-thiogalactopyranoside (IPTG). lac repressor encoded by lacI
   3564..3594    -  promoter       lac promoter: promoter for the E. coli lac operon
   3609..3630    -  protein_bind   CAP binding site: CAP binding activates transcription in the presence of cAMP. E. coli catabolite activator protein
   3643..3735    -  CDS            lacI (fragment): lac repressor; lacI; The lac repressor binds to the lac operator to inhibit transcription in E. coli. This inhibition can be relieved by adding lactose or isopropyl-β-D-thiogalactopyranoside (IPTG).
   3918..4506    -  rep_origin     ori: high-copy-number ColE1/pMB1/pBR322/pUC origin of replication
   4677..5537    -  CDS            AmpR: β-lactamase; bla; confers resistance to ampicillin, carbenicillin, and related antibiotics
   5538..5642    -  promoter       AmpR promoter: bla
   5669..7015    -  rep_origin     2μ ori: yeast 2μ plasmid origin of replication
   7083..7118    +  CDS            rop (fragment): Rop protein, which maintains plasmids at low copy number; rop
   7220..7269    +  misc_feature   bom (fragment): basis of mobility region from pBR322
   7312..1080    +  gene           hphMX6 (across the origin): yeast selectable marker conferring hygromycin resistance
>Addgene plasmid #194539 | pRSII42H-TDH3pr-mNeon | addgene full sequence | sequence record 380554 | Addgene NGS Result
AAATAGCTGCGCCGATGGTTTCTACAAAGATCGTTATGTTTATCGGCACTTTGCATCGGCCGCGCTCCCG
ATTCCGGAAGTGCTTGACATTGGGGAATTCAGCGAGAGCCTGACCTATTGCATCTCCCGCCGTGCACAGG
GTGTCACGTTGCAAGACCTGCCTGAAACCGAACTGCCCGCTGTTCTGCAGCCGGTCGCGGAGGCCATGGA
TGCGATCGCTGCGGCCGATCTTAGCCAGACGAGCGGGTTCGGCCCATTCGGACCGCAAGGAATCGGTCAA
TACACTACATGGCGTGATTTCATATGCGCGATTGCTGATCCCCATGTGTATCACTGGCAAACTGTGATGG
ACGACACCGTCAGTGCGTCCGTCGCGCAGGCTCTCGATGAGCTGATGCTTTGGGCCGAGGACTGCCCCGA
AGTCCGGCACCTCGTGCACGCGGATTTCGGCTCCAACAATGTCCTGACGGACAATGGCCGCATAACAGCG
GTCATTGACTGGAGCGAGGCGATGTTCGGGGATTCCCAATACGAGGTCGCCAACATCTTCTTCTGGAGGC
CGTGGTTGGCTTGTATGGAGCAGCAGACGCGCTACTTCGAGCGGAGGCATCCGGAGCTTGCAGGATCGCC
GCGGCTCCGGGCGTATATGCTCCGCATTGGTCTTGACCAACTCTATCAGAGCTTGGTTGACGGCAATTTC
GATGATGCAGCTTGGGCGCAGGGTCGATGCGACGCAATCGTCCGATCCGGAGCCGGGACTGTCGGGCGTA
CACAAATCGCCCGCAGAAGCGCGGCCGTCTGGACCGATGGCTGTGTAGAAGTACTCGCCGATAGTGGAAA
CCGACGCCCCAGCACTCGTCCGAGGGCAAAGGAATAATCAGTACTGACAATAAAAAGATTCTTGTTTTCA
AGAACTTGTCATTTGTATAGTTTTTTTATATTGTAGTTGTTCTATTTTAATCAAATGTTAGCGTGATTTA
TATTTTTTTTCGCCTCGACATCATCTGCCCAGATGCGAAGTTAAGTGCGCAGAAAGTAATATCATGCGTC
AATCGTATGTGAATGCTGGTCGCTATACTGCTGTCGATTCGATACTAACGCCGCCATCCAGTGTCTATGC
GGTGTGAAATACCGCACAGATGCGTAAGGAGAAAATACCGCATCAGGAAATTGTAAGCGTTAATATTTTG
TTAAAATTCGCGTTAAATTTTTGTTAAATCAGCTCATTTTTTAACCAATAGGCCGAAATCGGCAAAATCC
CTTATAAATCGAAAGAATAGACCGAGATAGGGT
[37 nt withheld, positions 1294-1330]
AAAGAACGTGGACTCCAACGTCAAAGG
[49 nt withheld, positions 1358-1406]
T
[91 nt withheld, positions 1408-1498]
G
[124 nt withheld, positions 1500-1623]
CCATTCGCCATTCAGGCTGCGCAACTGTTGGGAAGGGCGATCGGTGCGGGCCTCTTCGCTATTACGCCAG
CTGGCGAAAGGGGGATGTGCTGCAAGGCGATTAAGTTGGGTAACGCCAGGGTTTTCCCAGTCACGACGTT
GTAAAACGACGGCCAGTGAGCGCGCGTAATACGACTCACTATAGGGCGAATTGGGTACCGGCCGCAAATT
AAAGCCTTCGAGCGTCCCAAAACCTTCTCAAGCAAGGTTTTCAGTATAATGTTACATGCGTACACGCGTC
TGTACAGAAAAAAAAGAAAAATTTGAAATATAAATAACGTTCTTAATACTAACATAACTATAAAAAAATA
AATAGGGACCTAGACTTCAGGTTGTCTAACTCCTTCCTTTTCGGTTAGAGCGGATGTGGGGGGAGGGCGT
GAATGTAAGCGTGACATAACTAATTACATGACTCGAGTTACTTATATAATTCATCCATTCCCATGACATC
GGTGAAGGCTTTTTGCCATTCCTTAAAGTTCAACTCGGTCTTACTATGTTTTAGTTCAGTCTTCCTAAAC
ACGTACATGGGTTGATTTTTAAGATAATTAGCGGCCATTGGTTTAGCGAATGTATACGTAGTACGGGCAG
TGGATCTGTATCTTTTACCATTGCCAGTGGTATAAGACCACTTAAAAGTTGAAATTATTGTTTTATCGTT
AGGATATGTCTTTTTAGACCTACACCAGTCAGCAGCTGTCAGGCTATTAGTCATAACGGGACCATCAGCC
GGAAAACCAGTACCCTTAACTTGGGCTTCTCCCTTAATATGGGAACCCTCGTACGTGTACCTGTAGTTTA
CTGTTAAGGAAGCGCCGTCTTCAAACTGCATGGTTCTATGAACTTGGTAGCCAGAACCGTCTACCATAGC
GGCTTGAAATGGACTCATTCCATCAGGGTAAGGTAAATATTGATGAAAGCCGTACCCAATATGGGGCACA
AGAATCCAGGGGGAAAATTGCAAATCGCCTTTTGTTGATTTAAGATTAAGTTCCTCGTATCCATCGTTTG
GATTACCAGTGCCTTGTCCAACCATATCAAAGTCAACACCATTAATACTTCCGAAAATATGTAATTCGTG
AGTTGCTGGCAAGGATGCCATGTTGTCCTCCTCCCCTTTTGAGACCATACTAGTTCTAGATCCGTCGAAA
CTAAGTTCTTGGTGTTTTAAAACTAAAAAAAAGACTAACTATAAAAGTAGAATTTAAGAAGTTTAAGAAA
TAGATTTACAGAATTACAATCAATACCTACCGTCTTTATATACTTATTAGTCAAGTAGGGGAATAATTTC
AGGGAACTGGTTTCAACCTTTTTTTTCAGCTTTTTCCAAATCAGAGAGAGCAGAAGGTAATAGAAGGTGT
AAGAAAATGAGATAGATACATGCGTGGGTCAATTGCCTTGTGTCATCATTTACTCCAGGCAGGTTGCATC
ACTCCATTGAGGTTGTGCCCGTTTTTTGCCTGTTTGTGCCCCTGTTCTCTGTAGTTGCGCTAAGAGAATG
GACCTATGAACTGATGGTTGGTGAAGAAAACAATATTTTGGTGCTGGGATTCTTTTTTTTTCTGGATGCC
AGCTTAAAAAGCGGGCTCCATTATATTTAGTGGATGCCAGGAATAAACTGTTCACCCAGACACCTACGAT
GTTATATATTCTGTGTAACCCGCCCCCTATTTTGGGCATGTACGGGTTACAGCAGAATTAAAAGGCTAAT
TTTTTGACTAAATAAAGTTAGGAAAATCACTACTATTAATTATTTACGTATTCTTTGAAATGGCGAGTAT
TGATAATGATAAACTGAGCTCCAGCTTTTGTTCCCTTTAGTGAGGGTTAATTGCGCGCTTGGCGTAATCA
TGGTCATAGCTGTTTCCTGTGTGAAATTGTTATCCGCTCACAATTCCACACAACATACGAGCCGGAAGCA
TAAAGTGTAAAGCCTGGGGTGCCTAATGAGTGAGCTAACTCACATTAATTGCGTTGCGCTCACTGCCCGC
TTTCCAGTCGGGAAACCTGTCGTGCCAGCTGCATTAATGAATCGGCCAACGCGCGGGGAGAGGCGGTTTG
CGTATTGGGCGCTCTTCCGCTTCCTCGCTCACTGACTCGCTGCGCTCGGTCGTTCGGCTGCGGCGAGCGG
TATCAGCTCACTCAAAGGCGGTAATACGGTTATCCACAGAATCAGGGGATAACGCAGGAAAGAACATGTG
AGCAAAAGGCCAGCGAAAGGCCAGGAACCGTAAAAAGGCCGCGTTGCTGGCGTTTTTCCATAGGCTCCGC
CCCCCTGACGAGCATCACAAAAATCGACGCTCAAGTCAGAGGTGGCGAAACCCGACAGGACTATAAAGAT
ACCAGGCGTTTCCCCCTGGAAGCTCCCTCGTGCGCTCTCCTGTTCCGACCCTGCCGCTTACCGGATACCT
GTCCGCCTTTCTCCCTTCGGGAAGCGTGGCGCTTTCTCATAGCTCACGCTGTAGGTATCTCAGTTCGGTG
TAGGTCGTTCGCTCCAAGCTGGGCTGTGTGCACGAACCCCCCGTTCAGCCCGACCGCTGCGCCTTATCCG
GTAACTATCGTCTTGAGTCCAACCCGGTAAGACACGACTTATCGCCACTGGCAGCAGCCACTGGTAACAG
GATTAGCAGAGCGAGGTATGTAGGCGGTGCTACAGAGTTCTTGAAGTGGTGGCCTAACTACGGCTACACT
AGAAGAACAGTATTTGGTATCTGCGCTCTGCTGAAGCCAGTTACCTTCGGAAAAAGAGTTGGTAGCTCTT
GATCCGGCAAACAAACCACCGCTGGTAGCGGTGGTTTTTTTGTTTGCAAGCAGCAGATTACGCGCAGAAA
AAAAGGATCTCAAGAAGATCCTTTGATCTTTTCTACGGGGTCTGACGCTCAGTGGAACGAAAACTCACGT
TAAGGGATTTTGGTCATGAGATTATCAAAAAGGATCTTCACCTAGATCCTTTTAAATTAAAAATGAAGTT
TTAAATCAATCTAAAGTATATATGAGTAAACTTGGTCTGACAGTTACCAATGCTTAATCAGTGAGGCACC
TATCTCAGCGATCTGTCTATTTCGTTCATCCATAGTTGCCTGACTCCCCGTCGTGTAGATAACTACGATA
CGGGAGGGCTTACCATCTGGCCCCAGTGCTGCAATGATACCGCGAGACCCACGCTCACCGGCTCCAGATT
TATCAGCAATAAACCAGCCAGCCGGAAGGGCCGAGCGCAGAAGTGGTCCTGCAACTTTATCCGCCTCCAT
CCAGTCTATTAATTGTTGCCGGGAAGCTAGAGTAAGTAGTTCGCCAGTTAATAGTTTGCGCAACGTTGTT
GCCATTGCTACAGGCATCGTGGTGTCACGCTCGTCGTTTGGTATGGCTTCATTCAGCTCCGGTTCCCAAC
GATCAAGGCGAGTTACATGATCCCCCATGTTGTGCAAAAAAGCGGTTAGCTCCTTCGGTCCTCCGATCGT
TGTCAGAAGTAAGTTGGCCGCAGTGTTATCACTCATGGTTATGGCAGCACTGCATAATTCTCTTACTGTC
ATGCCATCCGTAAGATGCTTTTCTGTGACTGGTGAGTACTCAACCAAGTCATTCTGAGAATAGTGTATGC
GGCGACCGAGTTGCTCTTGCCCGGCGTCAATACGGGATAATACCGCGCCACATAGCAGAACTTTAAAAGT
GCTCATCATTGGAAAACGTTCTTCGGGGCGAAAACTCTCAAGGATCTTACCGCTGTTGAGATCCAGTTCG
ATGTAACCCACTCGTGCACCCAACTGATCTTCAGCATCTTTTACTTTCACCAGCGTTTCTGGGTGAGCAA
AAACAGGAAGGCAAAATGCCGCAAAAAAGGGAATAAGGGCGACACGGAAATGTTGAATACTCATACTCTT
CCTTTTTCAATATTATTGAAGCATTTATCAGGGTTATTGTCTCATGAGCGGATACATATTTGAATGTATT
TAGAAAAATAAACAAATAGGGGTTCCGCGCACATTTCCCCGAAAAGTGCCACCTGAACGAAGCATCTGTG
CTTCATTTTGTAGAACAAAAATGCAACGCGAGAGCGCTAATTTTTCAAACAAAGAATCTGAGCTGCATTT
TTACAGAACAGAAATGCAACGCGAAAGCGCTATTTTACCAACGAAGAATCTGTGCTTCATTTTTGTAAAA
CAAAAATGCAACGCGAGAGCGCTAATTTTTCAAACAAAGAATCTGAGCTGCATTTTTACAGAACAGAAAT
GCAACGCGAGAGCGCTATTTTACCAACAAAGAATCTATACTTCTTTTTTGTTCTACAAAAATGCATCCCG
AGAGCGCTATTTTTCTAACAAAGCATCTTAGATTACTTTTTTTCTCCTTTGTGCGCTCTATAATGCAGTC
TCTTGATAACTTTTTGCACTGTAGGTCCGTTAAGGTTAGGAGAAGGCTACTTTGGTGTCTATTTTCTCTT
CCATAAAAAAAGCCTGACTCCACTTCCCGCGTTTACTGATTACTAGCGAAGCTGCGGGTGCATTTTTTCA
AGATAAAGGCATCCCCGATTATATTCTATACCGATGTGGATTGCGCATACTTTGTGAACAGAAGGTGATA
GCGTTGATGATTCTTCATTGGTCAGAAAATTATGAACGGTTTCTTCTATTTTGTCTCTATATACTACGTA
TAGGAAATGTTTACATTTTCGTATTGTTTTCGATTCACTCTATGAATAGTTCTTACTACAATTTTTTTGT
CTAAAGAGTAATACTAGAGATAAACATAAAAAATGTAGAGGTCGAGTTTAGATGCAAGTTCAAGGAGCGA
AAGGTGGATGGGTAGGTTATATAGGGATATAGCACAGAGATATATAGCAAAGAGATACTTTTGAGCAATG
TTTGTGGAAGCGGTATTCGCAATATTTTAGTAGCTCGTTACAGTCCGGTGCGTTTTTGGTTTTTTGAAAG
TGCGTCTTCAGAGCGCTTTTGGTTTTCAAAAGCGCTCTGAAGTTCCTATACTTTCTAGCTAGAGAATAGG
AACTTCGGAATAGGAACTTCAAAGCGTTTCCGAAAACGAGCGCTTCCGAAAATGCAACGCGAGCTGCGCA
CATGCAGCTCACTGTTCACGTCGCACCTATATCTGCGTGTTGCCTGTATATATATATACATGAGAAGAAC
GGCATAGTGCGTGTTTATGCTTAAATGCGTACTTATATGCGTCTATTTATGTAGGATGAAAGGTAGTCTA
GTACCTCCTGTGATATTATCCCATTCCATGCGGGGTATCGTATGCTTCCTTCAGCACTACCCTTTAGCTG
TTCTATATGCTGCCACTCCTCAATTGGATTAGTCTCATCCTTCAATGCTATCATTTCCTTTGATATTGGA
TCATACTAAGAAACCATTATTATCATGACATTAACCTATAAAAATAGGCGTATCACGAGGCCCTTTCGTC
TCGCGCGTTTCGGTGATGACGGTGAAAACCTCTGACGCATGCAGCTCCCGGAGACGGTCACAGCTTGTCT
GTAAGCGGATGCCGGGAGCAGACAAGCCCGTCAGGGCGCGTCAGCGGGTGTTGGCGGGTGTCGGGGCTGG
CTTAACTATGCGGCATCAGAGCAGATTGTACTGAGAGTGCACCATACCACCTTAGCTTGCCTCGTCCCCG
CCGGGTCACCCGGCCAGCGACATGGAGGCCCAGAATACCCTCCTTGACAGTCTTGACGTGCGCAGCTCAG
GGGCATGATGTGACTGTCGCCCGTACATTTAGCCCATACATCCCCATGTATAATCATTTGCATCCATACA
TTTTGATGGCCGCACGGCGCGAAGCAAAAATTACGGCTCCTCGCTGCGGACCTGCGAGCAGGGAAACGCT
CCCCTCACAGACGCGTTGAATTGTCCCCACGCCGCGCCCCTGTAGAGAAATATAAAAGGTTAGGATTTGC
CACTGAGGTTCTTCTTTCATATACTTCCTTTTAAAATCTTGCTAGGATACAGTTCTCACATCACATCCGA
ACATAAACAACCATGGGTAAAAAGCCTGAACTCACCGCGACGTCTGTCGAGAAGTTTCTGATCGAAAAGT
TCGACAGCGTCTCCGACCTGATGCAGCTCTCGGAGGGCGAAGAATCTCGTGCTTTCAGCTTCGATGTAGG
AGGGCGTGGATATGTCCTGCGGGT
